>Addgene plasmid #200460 | pKLV2-U6gRNA5(CXCR4(12))-PGKpuro2ABFP-W | addgene full sequence | sequence record 419616 | Addgene NGS Result
CCCCCGCCCATTGACGTCAATAATGACGTATGTTCCCATAGTAACGCCAATAGGGACTTTCCATTGACGT
CAATGGGTGGAGTATTTACGGTAAACTGCCCACTTGGCAGTACATCAAGTGTATCATATGCCAAGTACGC
CCCCTATTGACGTCAATGACGGTAAATGGCCCGCCTGGCATTATGCCCAGTACATGACCTTATGGGACTT
TCCTACTTGGCAGTACATCTACGTATTAGTCATCGCTATTACCATGGTGATGCGGTTTTGGCAGTACATC
AATGGGCGTGGATAGCGGTTTGACTCACGGGGATTTCCAAGTCTCCACCCCATTGACGTCAATGGGAGTT
TGTTTTGGCACCAAAATCAACGGGACTTTCCAAAATGTCGTAACAACTCCGCCCCATTGACGCAAATGGG
CGGTAGGCGTGTACGGTGGGAGGTCTATATAAGCAGCGCGTTTTGCCTGTACTGGGTCTCTCTGGTTAGA
CCAGATCTGAGCCTGGGAGCTCTCTGGCTAACTAGGGAACCCACTGCTTAAGCCTCAATAAAGCTTGCCT
TGAGTGCTTCAAGTAGTGTGTGCCCGTCTGTTGTGTGACTCTGGTAACTAGAGATCCCTCAGACCCTTTT
AGTCAGTGTGGAAAATCTCTAGCAGTGGCGCCCGAACAGGGACTTGAAAGCGAAAGGGAAACCAGAGGAG
CTCTCTCGACGCAGGACTCGGCTTGCTGAAGCGCGCACGGCAAGAGGCGAGGGGCGGCGACTGGTGAGTA
CGCCAAAAATTTTGACTAGCGGAGGCTAGAAGGAGAGAGATGGGTGCGAGAGCGTCAGTATTAAGCGGGG
GAGAATTAGATCGCGATGGGAAAAAATTCGGTTAAGGCCAGGGGGAAAGAAAAAATATAAATTAAAACAT
ATAGTATGGGCAAGCAGGGAGCTAGAACGATTCGCAGTTAATCCTGGCCTGTTAGAAACATCAGAAGGCT
GTAGACAAATACTGGGACAGCTACAACCATCCCTTCAGACAGGATCAGAAGAACTTAGATCATTATATAA
TACAGTAGCAACCCTCTATTGTGTGCATCAAAGGATAGAGATAAAAGACACCAAGGAAGCTTTAGACAAG
ATAGAGGAAGAGCAAAACAAAAGTAAGACCACCGCACAGCAAGCGGCCGGCCGCGCTGATCTTCAGACCT
GGAGGAGGAGATATGAGGGACAATTGGAGAAGTGAATTATATAAATATAAAGTAGTAAAAATTGAACCAT
TAGGAGTAGCACCCACCAAGGCAAAGAGAAGAGTGGTGCAGAGAGAAAAAAGAGCAGTGGGAATAGGAGC
TTTGTTCCTTGGGTTCTTGGGAGCAGCAGGAAGCACTATGGGCGCAGCGTCAATGACGCTGACGGTACAG
GCCAGACAATTATTGTCTGGTATAGTGCAGCAGCAGAACAATTTGCTGAGGGCTATTGAGGCGCAACAGC
ATCTGTTGCAACTCACAGTCTGGGGCATCAAGCAGCTCCAGGCAAGAATCCTGGCTGTGGAAAGATACCT
AAAGGATCAACAGCTCCTGGGGATTTGGGGTTGCTCTGGAAAACTCATTTGCACCACTGCTGTGCCTTGG
AATGCTAGTTGGAGTAATAAATCTCTGGAACAGATTTGGAATCACACGACCTGGATGGAGTGGGACAGAG
AAATTAACAATTACACAAGCTTAATACACTCCTTAATTGAAGAATCGCAAAACCAGCAAGAAAAGAATGA
ACAAGAATTATTGGAATTAGATAAATGGGCAAGTTTGTGGAATTGGTTTAACATAACAAATTGGCTGTGG
TATATAAAATTATTCATAATGATAGTAGGAGGCTTGGTAGGTTTAAGAATAGTTTTTGCTGTACTTTCTA
TAGTGAATAGAGTTAGGCAGGGATATTCACCATTATCGTTTCAGACCCACCTCCCAACCCCGAGGGGACC
CGACAGGCCCGAAGGAATAGAAGAAGAAGGTGGAGAGAGAGACAGAGACAGATCCATTCGATTAGTGAAC
GGATCGGCACTGCGTGCGCCAATTCTGCAGACAAATGGCAGTATTCATCCACAATTTTAAAAGAAAAGGG
GGGATTGGGGGGTACAGTGCAGGGGAAAGAATAGTAGACATAATAGCAACAGACATACAAACTAAAGAAT
TACAAAAACAAATTACAAAAATTCAAAATTTTCGGGTTTATTACAGGGACAGCAGAGATCCAGTTTGGTT
AGTACCGGGCCCTACGCGTCCAAGGTCGGGCAGGAAGAGGGCCTATTTCCCATGATTCCTTCATATTTGC
ATATACGATACAAGGCTGTTAGAGAGATAATTAGAATTAATTTGACTGTAAACACAAAGATATTAGTACA
AAATACGTGACGTAGAAAGTAATAATTTCTTGGGTAGTTTGCAGTTTTAAAATTATGTTTTAAAATGGAC
TATCATATGCTTACCGTAACTTGAAAGTATTTCGATTTCTTGGCTTTATATATCTTGTGGAAAGGACGAA
ACACCGCCACGCCACCAACAGTCAGGTTTAAGAGCTATGCTGGAAACAGCATAGCAAGTTTAAATAAGGC
TAGTCCGTTATCAACTTGAAAAAGTGGCACCGAGTCGGTGCTTTTTTTGGATCCAATTCTACCGGGTAGG
GGAGGCGCTTTTCCCAAGGCAGTCTGGAGCATGCGCTTTAGCAGCCCCGCTGGGCACTTGGCGCTACACA
AGTGGCCTCTGGCCTCGCACACATTCCACATCCACCGGTAGGCGCCAACCGGCTCCGTTCTTTGGTGGCC
CCTTCGCGCCACCTTCTACTCCTCCCCTAGTCAGGAAGTTCCCCCCCGCCCCGCAGCTCGCGTCGTGCAG
GACGTGACAAATGGAAGTAGCACGTCTCACTAGTCTCGTGCAGATGGACAGCACCGCTGAGCAATGGAAG
CGGGTAGGCCTTTGGGGCAGCGGCCAATAGCAGCTTTGCTCCTTCGCTTTCTGGGCTCAGAGGCTGGGAA
GGGGTGGGTCCGGGGGCGGGCTCAGGGGCGGGCTCAGGGGCGGGGCGGGCGCCCGAAGGTCCTCCGGAGG
CCCGGCATTCTGCACGCTTCAAAAGCGCACGTCTGCCGCGCTGTTCTCCTCTTCCTCATCTCCGGGCCTT
TCGACCTGCATCCATCTAGATCTCGAGCAGCTGAAGCTTACCATGACCGAGTACAAGCCCACGGTGCGCC
TCGCCACCCGCGACGACGTCCCCAGGGCCGTACGCACCCTCGCCGCCGCGTTCGCCGACTACCCCGCCAC
GCGCCACACCGTCGATCCGGACCGCCACATCGAGCGGGTCACCGAGCTGCAAGAACTCTTCCTCACGCGC
GTCGGGCTCGACATCGGCAAGGTGTGGGTCGCGGACGACGGCGCCGCGGTGGCGGTCTGGACCACGCCGG
AGAGCGTCGAAGCGGGGGCGGTGTTCGCCGAGATCGGCCCGCGCATGGCCGAGTTGAGCGGTTCCCGGCT
GGCCGCGCAGCAACAGATGGAAGGCCTCCTGGCGCCGCACCGGCCCAAGGAGCCCGCGTGGTTCCTGGCC
ACCGTCGGCGTCTCGCCCGACCACCAGGGCAAGGGTCTGGGCAGCGCCGTCGTGCTCCCCGGAGTGGAGG
CGGCCGAGCGCGCCGGGGTGCCCGCCTTCCTGGAGACCTCCGCGCCCCGCAACCTCCCCTTCTACGAGCG
GCTCGGCTTCACCGTCACCGCCGACGTCGAGGTGCCCGAAGGACCGCGCACCTGGTGCATGACCCGCAAG
CCCGGTGCCGGCGGCGGGTCCGGAGGAGAGGGCAGAGGAAGTCTCCTAACATGCGGTGACGTGGAGGAGA
ATCCTGGCCCAATGAGCGAGCTGATTAAGGAGAACATGCACATGAAGCTGTACATGGAGGGCACCGTGGA
CAACCATCACTTCAAGTGCACATCCGAGGGCGAAGGCAAGCCCTACGAGGGCACCCAGACCATGAGAATC
AAGGTGGTCGAGGGCGGCCCTCTCCCCTTCGCCTTCGACATCCTGGCTACTAGCTTCCTCTACGGCAGCA
AGACCTTCATCAACCACACCCAGGGCATCCCCGACTTCTTCAAGCAGTCCTTCCCTGAGGGCTTCACATG
GGAGAGAGTCACCACATACGAGGACGGGGGCGTGCTGACCGCTACCCAGGACACCAGCCTCCAGGACGGC
TGCCTCATCTACAACGTCAAGATCAGAGGGGTGAACTTCACATCCAACGGCCCTGTGATGCAGAAGAAAA
CACTCGGCTGGGAGGCCTTCACCGAGACGCTGTACCCCGCTGACGGCGGCCTGGAAGGCAGAAACGACAT
GGCCCTGAAGCTCGTGGGCGGGAGCCATCTGATCGCAAACATCAAGACCACATATAGATCCAAGAAACCC
GCTAAGAACCTCAAGATGCCTGGCGTCTACTATGTGGACTACAGACTGGAAAGAATCAAGGAGGCCAACA
ACGAGACCTACGTCGAGCAGCACGAGGTGGCAGTGGCCAGATACTGCGACCTCCCTAGCAAACTGGGGCA
CAAGCTTAATTGAGCGGCCGCTCAACCTCTGGATTACAAAATTTGTGAAAGATTGACTGGTATTCTTAAC
TATGTTGCTCCTTTTACGCTATGTGGATACGCTGCTTTAATGCCTTTGTATCATGCTATTGCTTCCCGTA
TGGCTTTCATTTTCTCCTCCTTGTATAAATCCTGGTTGCTGTCTCTTTATGAGGAGTTGTGGCCCGTTGT
CAGGCAACGTGGCGTGGTGTGCACTGTGTTTGCTGACGCAACCCCCACTGGTTGGGGCATTGCCACCACC
TGTCAGCTCCTTTCCGGGACTTTCGCTTTCCCCCTCCCTATTGCCACGGCGGAACTCATCGCCGCCTGCC
TTGCCCGCTGCTGGACAGGGGCTCGGCTGTTGGGCACTGACAATTCCGTGGTGTTGTCGGGGAAATCATC
GTCCTTTCCTTGGCTGCTCGCCTGTGTTGCCACCTGGATTCTGCGCGGGACGTCCTTCTGCTACGTCCCT
TCGGCCCTCAATCCAGCGGACCTTCCTTCCCGCGGCCTGCTGCCGGCTCTGCGGCCTCTTCCGCGTCTAC
GCCTTCGCCCTCAGACGAGTCGGATCTCCCTTTGGGCCGCCTCCCCGCAGGTACCTTTAAGACCAATGAC
TTACAAGGCAGCTGTAGATCTTAGCCACTTTTTAAAAGAAAAGGGGGGACTGGAAGGGCTAATTCACTCC
CAAAGAAGTCAAGATCTGCTTTTTGCCTGTACTGGGTCTCTCTGGTTAGACCAGAGTCTCTCTGGTTAGA
CCAGATCTGAGCCTGGGAGCTCTCTGGCTAACTAGGGAACCCACTGCTTAAGCCTCAATAAAGCTTGCCT
TGAGTGCTTCAAGTAGTGTGTGCCCGTCTGTTGTGTGACTCTGGTAACTAGAGATCCCTCAGACCCTTTT
AGTCAGTGTGGAAAATCTCTAGCAGTTTAAACCCGCTGATCAGCCTCGACTGTGCCTTCTAGTTGCCAGC
CATCTGTTGTTTGCCCCTCCCCCGTGCCTTCCTTGACCCTGGAAGGTGCCACTCCCACTGTCCTTTCCTA
ATAAAATGAGGAAATTGCATCGCATTGTCTGAGTAGGTGTCATTCTATTCTGGGGGGTGGGGTGGGGCAG
GACAGCAAGGGGGAGGATTGGGAAGTCAATAGCAGGCATGCTGGGGATGCGGTGGGCTCTATGGGCGGCC
GTTAATTAAGCTTTTGTTCCCTTTAGTGAGGGTTAATTGCGCGCTTGGCGTAATCATGGTCATAGCTGTT
TCCTGTGTGAAATTGTTATCCGCTCACAATTCCACACAACATACGAGCCGGGAGCATAAAGTGTAAAGCC
TGGGGTGCCTAATGAGTGAGCTAACTCACATTAATTGCGTTGCGCTCACTGCCCGCTTTCCAGTCGGGAA
ACCTGTCGTGCCAGCTGCATTAATGAATCGGCCAACGCGCGGGGAGAGGCGGTTTGCGTATTGGGCGCTC
TTCCGCTTCCTCGCTCACTGACTCGCTGCGCTCGGTCGTTCGGCTGCGGCGAGCGGTATCAGCTCACTCA
AAGGCGGTAATACGGTTATCCACAGAATCAGGGGATAACGCAGGAAAGAACATGTGAGCAAAAGGCCAGC
AAAAGGCCAGGAACCGTAAAAAGGCCGCGTTGCTGGCGTTTTTCCATAGGCTCCGCCCCCCTGACGAGCA
TCACAAAAATCGACGCTCAAGTCAGAGGTGGCGAAACCCGACAGGACTATAAAGATACCAGGCGTTTCCC
CCTGGAAGCTCCCTCGTGCGCTCTCCTGTTCCGACCCTGCCGCTTACCGGATACCTGTCCGCCTTTCTCC
CTTCGGGAAGCGTGGCGCTTTCTCATAGCTCACGCTGTAGGTATCTCAGTTCGGTGTAGGTCGTTCGCTC
CAAGCTGGGCTGTGTGCACGAACCCCCCGTTCAGCCCGACCGCTGCGCCTTATCCGGTAACTATCGTCTT
GAGTCCAACCCGGTAAGACACGACTTATCGCCACTGGCAGCAGCCACTGGTAACAGGATTAGCAGAGCGA
GGTATGTAGGCGGTGCTACAGAGTTCTTGAAGTGGTGGCCTAACTACGGCTACACTAGAAGAACAGTATT
TGGTATCTGCGCTCTGCTGAAGCCAGTTACCTTCGGAAAAAGAGTTGGTAGCTCTTGATCCGGCAAACAA
ACCACCGCTGGTAGCGGTGGTTTTTTTGTTTGCAAGCAGCAGATTACGCGCAGAAAAAAAGGATCTCAAG
AAGATCCTTTGATCTTTTCTACGGGGTCTGACGCTCAGTGGAACGAAAACTCACGTTAAGGGATTTTGGT
CATGAGATTATCAAAAAGGATCTTCACCTAGATCCTTTTAAATTAAAAATGAAGTTTTAAATCAATCTAA
AGTATATATGAGTAAACTTGGTCTGACAGTTACCAATGCTTAATCAGTGAGGCACCTATCTCAGCGATCT
GTCTATTTCGTTCATCCATAGTTGCCTGACTCCCCGTCGTGTAGATAACTACGATACGGGAGGGCTTACC
ATCTGGCCCCAGTGCTGCAATGATACCGCGAGACCCACGCTCACCGGCTCCAGATTTATCAGCAATAAAC
CAGCCAGCCGGAAGGGCCGAGCGCAGAAGTGGTCCTGCAACTTTATCCGCCTCCATCCAGTCTATTAATT
GTTGCCGGGAAGCTAGAGTAAGTAGTTCGCCAGTTAATAGTTTGCGCAACGTTGTTGCCATTGCTACAGG
CATCGTGGTGTCACGCTCGTCGTTTGGTATGGCTTCATTCAGCTCCGGTTCCCAACGATCAAGGCGAGTT
ACATGATCCCCCATGTTGTGCAAAAAAGCGGTTAGCTCCTTCGGTCCTCCGATCGTTGTCAGAAGTAAGT
TGGCCGCAGTGTTATCACTCATGGTTATGGCAGCACTGCATAATTCTCTTACTGTCATGCCATCCGTAAG
ATGCTTTTCTGTGACTGGTGAGTACTCAACCAAGTCATTCTGAGAATAGTGTATGCGGCGACCGAGTTGC
TCTTGCCCGGCGTCAATACGGGATAATACCGCGCCACATAGCAGAACTTTAAAAGTGCTCATCATTGGAA
AACGTTCTTCGGGGCGAAAACTCTCAAGGATCTTACCGCTGTTGAGATCCAGTTCGATGTAACCCACTCG
TGCACCCAACTGATCTTCAGCATCTTTTACTTTCACCAGCGTTTCTGGGTGAGCAAAAACAGGAAGGCAA
AATGCCGCAAAAAAGGGAATAAGGGCGACACGGAAATGTTGAATACTCATACTCTTCCTTTTTCAATATT
ATTGAAGCATTTATCAGGGTTATTGTCTCATGAGCGGATACATATTTGAATGTATTTAGAAAAATAAACA
AATAGGGGTTCCGCGCACATTTCCCCGAAAAGTGCCACCTAAATTGTAAGCGTTAATATTTTGTTAAAAT
TCGCGTTAAATTTTTGTTAAATCAGCTCATTTTTTAACCAATAGGCCGAAATCGGCAAAATCCCTTATAA
ATCAAAAGAATAGACCGAGATAGGGT
[37 nt withheld, positions 8077-8113]
AAAGAACGTGGACTCCAACGTCAAAGG
[49 nt withheld, positions 8141-8189]
T
[91 nt withheld, positions 8191-8281]
G
[124 nt withheld, positions 8283-8406]
CCCATTCGCCATTCAGGCTGCGCAACTGTTGGGAAGGGCGATCGGTGCGGGCCTCTTCGCTATTACGCCA
GCTGGCGAAAGGGGGATGTGCTGCAAGGCGATTAAGTTGGGTAACGCCAGGGTTTTCCCAGTCACGACGT
TGTAAAACGACGGCCAGTGAGCGCGCGTAATACGACTCACTATAGGGCGAATTGACTAGTACATAACTTA
CGGTAAATGGCCCGCCTGGCTGACCGCCCAACGA
Features (pLannotate 1.2.2; 28 found; start..end, strand, type, name):
    257..456     +  promoter       CMV promoter: human cytomegalovirus (CMV) immediate early promoter
    474..654     +  LTR            5' LTR (truncated): truncated 5' long terminal repeat (LTR) from HIV-1
    701..826     +  misc_feature   HIV-1 Ψ: packaging signal of human immunodeficiency virus type 1
    810..1148    +  CDS            HIV-1 gag (fragment): gag protein from human immunodeficiency virus 1; gag
   1325..1558    +  misc_feature   RRE: The Rev response element (RRE) of HIV-1 allows for Rev-dependent mRNA export from the nucleus to the cytoplasm.
   1935..2035    +  CDS            Rev (fragment): human immunodeficiency virus 1 (HIV-1) Rev protein; rev; enhances nuclear export of unspliced and incompletely spliced viral mRNAs
   2085..2202    +  misc_feature   cPPT/CTS: central polypurine tract and central termination sequence of HIV-1
   2277..2517    +  promoter       U6 promoter: RNA polymerase III promoter for human U6 snRNA
   2564..2631    +  misc_RNA       tracrRNA (fragment): trans-activating CRISPR RNA for the Streptococcus pyogenes CRISPR/Cas9 system
   2654..3153    +  promoter       PGK promoter: mouse phosphoglycerate kinase 1 promoter
   3193..3789    +  CDS            PuroR (fragment): puromycin N-acetyltransferase; pac from Streptomyces; confers resistance to puromycin
   3862..4560    +  CDS            TagBFP: TagBFP is a basic (constitutively fluorescent) blue fluorescent protein published in 2008, derived from Entacmaea quadricolor. It is reported to be a very rapidly-maturing monomer with very low acid sensitivity.
   4572..5158    +  misc_feature   WPRE: woodchuck hepatitis virus posttranscriptional regulatory element
   5152..5298    +  CDS            nef (fragment): NEF_HV1LA - Experimental evidence at protein level: Swiss-Prot protein existence level 1. Extracellular Nef protein targets CD4(+) T-lymphocytes for apoptosis by interacting with CXCR4 surface receptors. From Human immunodeficiency virus type 1 group M subtype B (isolate Lai) (HIV-1).
   5306..5484    +  LTR            5' LTR (truncated): truncated 5' long terminal repeat (LTR) from HIV-1
   5510..5621    +  polyA_signal   bGH poly(A) signal: bovine growth hormone polyadenylation signal
   5760..5778    -  promoter       T3 promoter: promoter for bacteriophage T3 RNA polymerase
   5823..5839    -  protein_bind   lac operator: The lac repressor binds to the lac operator to inhibit transcription in E. coli. This inhibition can be relieved by adding lactose or isopropyl-β-D-thiogalactopyranoside (IPTG). lac repressor encoded by lacI
   5847..5877    -  promoter       lac promoter: promoter for the E. coli lac operon
   5892..5913    -  protein_bind   CAP binding site: CAP binding activates transcription in the presence of cAMP. E. coli catabolite activator protein
   5926..6018    -  CDS            lacI (fragment): lac repressor; lacI; The lac repressor binds to the lac operator to inhibit transcription in E. coli. This inhibition can be relieved by adding lactose or isopropyl-β-D-thiogalactopyranoside (IPTG).
   6201..6789    -  rep_origin     ori: high-copy-number ColE1/pMB1/pBR322/pUC origin of replication
   6960..7820    -  CDS            AmpR: β-lactamase; bla; confers resistance to ampicillin, carbenicillin, and related antibiotics
   7821..7925    -  promoter       AmpR promoter: bla
   7978..8406    -  rep_origin     f1 ori (sequence partly withheld): f1 bacteriophage origin of replication; arrow indicates direction of (+) strand synthesis
   8411..8566    -  CDS            lacZα (fragment): LacZα fragment of β-galactosidase; lacZ fragment
   8574..8592    +  promoter       T7 promoter: promoter for bacteriophage T7 RNA polymerase
   8606..256     +  enhancer       CMV enhancer (across the origin): human cytomegalovirus immediate early enhancer
