[The description below was written by a language model from this plasmid's Addgene catalogue record and pLannotate feature annotations shown in this document.]
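Description:
pKLV2-U6gRNA5(CXCR4(12))-PGKpuro2ABFP-W is an 8,650 bp lentiviral transfer plasmid that expresses a single CRISPR guide RNA against human CXCR4. It was made by inserting the guide oligonucleotides into the BbsI sites of the parental pKLV2-U6gRNA5(BbsI)-PGKpuro2ABFP-W vector, destroying both sites. In E. coli it is maintained through a high-copy ColE1/pUC-type origin and selected with ampicillin via β-lactamase. An f1 origin and remnants of a lac/lacZα cloning region flanked by T7 and T3 promoters are also present in the backbone.

The viral portion begins with a CMV enhancer/promoter fused to a truncated HIV-1 5' LTR, which drives production of the genomic RNA in packaging cells. This is followed by the Ψ packaging signal with a gag fragment, the Rev response element for nuclear export, and the cPPT/CTS. A truncated 3' LTR, followed by a bGH polyadenylation signal, closes the provirus.

Between these elements sit two expression units. A human U6 RNA polymerase III promoter transcribes the CXCR4 spacer joined to a Streptococcus pyogenes Cas9 tracrRNA-derived scaffold. A mouse PGK promoter drives puromycin N-acetyltransferase linked to TagBFP, which the plasmid name indicates is through a 2A peptide, with a WPRE downstream to enhance transcript expression. Transduced cells can therefore be selected with puromycin or tracked and sorted by blue fluorescence.

No Cas9 coding sequence is annotated, so the nuclease must be supplied separately, for example by a Cas9-expressing cell line. The vector is suited to CXCR4 knockout in human cells, and the associated publication concerns T-cell acute lymphoblastic leukemia.
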