Addgene plasmid #200460: pKLV2-U6gRNA5(CXCR4(12))-PGKpuro2ABFP-W
Purpose: Lentiviral vector expressing gRNA targeting human CXCR4
Depositing lab: Kosuke Yusa. Depositing organization: Kyoto University, Institute for Life and Medical Sciences. Publication: Canonical BAF complex regulates the oncogenic program in human T-cell acute lymphoblastic leukemia. Aoki K, Hyuga M, Tarumoto Y, Nishibuchi G, Ueda A, Ochi Y, Sugino S, Mikami T, Kobushi H, Kato I, Akahane K, Inukai T, Takaori-Kondo A, Takita J, Ogawa S, Yusa K. Blood. 2023 Nov 3:blood.2023020857. doi: 10.1182/blood.2023020857. PubMed 37922452.
Backbone
  Vector backbone: pKLV2-U6gRNA5(BbsI)-PGKpuro2ABFP-W
  Backbone manufacturer: addgene
  Backbone size w/o insert (bp): 8648
  Total vector size (bp): 8650
  Vector type: Lentiviral
  Selectable markers: Puromycin
Growth in bacteria
  Bacterial resistance: Ampicillin, 100 μg/mL
  Growth temperature: 37°C
  Growth strain: NEB Stable
  Copy number: Unknown
Gene/Insert
  Gene/Insert name: CXCR4(12)
  gRNA/shRNA sequence: CCACGCCACCAACAGTCAG
  Species: H. sapiens (human)
  Entrez Gene: CXCR4 (a.k.a. CD184, D2S201E, FB22, HM89, HSY3RR, LAP-3, LAP3, LCR1, LESTR, NPY3R, NPYR, NPYRL, NPYY3R, WHIM, WHIMS, WHIMS1)
  Cloning method: Restriction Enzyme; 5′ cloning site BbsI (destroyed during cloning); 3′ cloning site BbsI (destroyed during cloning)
  Sequencing primers: 5′ AGATAATTAGAATTAATTTGACTG
Terms and licenses: Academic/Nonprofit Terms; Industry Terms: Not Available to Industry
How to cite: pKLV2-U6gRNA5(CXCR4(12))-PGKpuro2ABFP-W was a gift from Kosuke Yusa (Addgene plasmid # 200460 ; http://n2t.net/addgene:200460 ; RRID:Addgene_200460)
